>Addgene plasmid #65501 | pFLIP34 | depositor full sequence | sequence record 111221 | pFLIP34 sequence 6085 bps
ATCTCGATCCCGCGAAATTAATACGACTCACTATAGGGAGACCACAACGGTTTCCCTCTAGAAATAATTT
TGTTTAACTTTAAGAAGGAGATATACATATGCGGGGTTCTCATCATCATCATCATCATGGTATGGCTAGC
ATGACTGGTGGACAGCAAATGGGTCGGGATCTGTACGACGATGACGATAAGGATCCGGGCCTCGAGGTTT
CTAAAGGTGAAGAATTGTTTACGGGCGTCGTCCCGATCCTCGTGGAACTCGACGGGGATGTTAACGGGCA
TAAGTTTTCGGTCAGCGGGGAAGGGGAGGGGGACGCGACGTATGGGAAGCTCACTCTCAAGCTGATCTGT
ACGACGGGGAAACTCCCGGTCCCGTGGCCGACGCTGGTCACGACGCTGGGATACGGGCTCCAATGCTTTG
CGAGGTATCCGGACCACATGAAACAGCATGACTTTTTCAAATCGGCGATGCCGGAGGGATACGTGCAGGA
ACGGACGATCTTTTTCAAAGACGATGGGAACTATAAGACGCGGGCGGAAGTCAAGTTTGAAGGGGACACG
CTCGTCAACCGGATCGAACTCAAGGGGATTGACTTCAAAGAGGATGGGAACATACTCGGCCATAAGCTCG
AATACAATTACAACTCGCATAACGTATACATCACCGCGGATAAGCAAAAGAACGGGATCAAAGCCAATTT
CAAAATCCGGCATAACATAGAGGATGGGGGGGTCCAACTGGCGGATCACTATCAGCAAAACACGCCGATA
GGGGATGGGCCGGTCCTCCTCCCGGATAACCATTACCTCTCGTACCAAAGCGCGCTCTCGAAGGACCCGA
ATGAGAAACGGGACCACATGGTTCTCCTGGAGTTCGTCACGGCGGCGGGCATAGGTACCGATATCACAAG
TTTGTACAAAAAAGCTGAACGAGAAACGTAAAATGATATAAATATCAATATATTAAATTAGATTTTGCAT
AAAAAACAGACTACATAATACTGTAAAACACAACATATCCAGTCACTATGGCGGCCGCATTAGGCACCCC
AGGCTTTACACTTTATGCTTCCGGCTCGTATAATGTGTGGATTTTGAGTTAGGATCCGTCGAGATTTTCA
GGAGCTAAGGAAGCTAAAATGGAGAAAAAAATCACTGGATATACCACCGTTGATATATCCCAATGGCATC
GTAAAGAACATTTTGAGGCATTTCAGTCAGTTGCTCAATGTACCTATAACCAGACCGTTCAGCTGGATAT
TACGGCCTTTTTAAAGACCGTAAAGAAAAATAAGCACAAGTTTTATCCGGCCTTTATTCACATTCTTGCC
CGCCTGATGAATGCTCATCCGGAATTCCGTATGGCAATGAAAGACGGTGAGCTGGTGATATGGGATAGTG
TTCACCCTTGTTACACCGTTTTCCATGAGCAAACTGAAACGTTTTCATCGCTCTGGAGTGAATACCACGA
CGATTTCCGGCAGTTTCTACACATATATTCGCAAGATGTGGCGTGTTACGGTGAAAACCTGGCCTATTTC
CCTAAAGGGTTTATTGAGAATATGTTTTTCGTCTCAGCCAATCCCTGGGTGAGTTTCACCAGTTTTGATT
TAAACGTGGCCAATATGGACAACTTCTTCGCCCCCGTTTTCACCATGGGCAAATATTATACGCAAGGCGA
CAAGGTGCTGATGCCGCTGGCGATTCAGGTTCATCATGCCGTTTGTGATGGGCTTCCATGTCGGCAGAAT
GCTTAATGAATTACACAGTACTGCGATGAGTGGCAGGGCGGGGCGTAAACGCGTGGATCCGGCTTACTAA
AAGCCAGATAACAGTATGCGTATTTGCGCGCTGATTTTTGCGGTATAAGAATATATACTGATATGTATAC
CCGAAGTATGTCAAAAAGAGGTATGCTATGAAGCAGCGTATTACAGTGACAGTTGACAGCGACAGCTATC
AGTTGCTCAAGGCATATATGATGTCAATATCTCCGGTCTGGTAAGCACAACCATGCAGAATGAAGCCCGT
CGTCTGCGTGCCGAACGCTGGAAAGCGGAAAATCAGGAAGGGATGGCTGAGGTCGCCCGGTTTATTGAAA
TGAACGGCTCTTTTGCTGACGAGAACAGGGGCTGGTGAAATGCAGTTTAAGGTTTACACCTATAAAACTT
TTGCTGACGAGAACAGGGGCTGGTGAAATGCAGTTTAAGGTTTACACCTATAAAAGAGAGAGCCGTTATC
GTCTGTTTGTGGATGTACAGAGTGATATTATTGACACGCCCGGGCGACGGATGGTGATCCCCCTGGCCAG
TGCACGTCTGCTGTCAGATAAAGTCTCCCGTGAACTTTACCCGGTGGTGCATATCGGGGATGAAAGCTGG
CGCATGATGACCACCGATATGGCCAGTGTGCCGGTCTCCGTTATCGGGGAAGAAGTGGCTGATCTCAGCC
ACCGCGAAAATGACATCAAAAACGCCATTAACCTGATGTTCTGGGGAATATAAATGTCAGGCTCCCTTAT
ACACAGCCAGTCTGCAGGTCGACCATAGTGACTGGATATGTTGTGTTTTACAGTATTATGTAGTCTGTTT
TTTATGCAAAATCTAATTTAATATATTGATATTTATATCATTTTACGTTTCTCGTTCAGCTTTCTTGTAC
AAAGTGGTGATATCGACTAGTACCACAATGGGCGTAATCAAGCCCGACATGAAGATCAAGCTGAAGATGG
AGGGCAACGTGAATGGCCACGCCTTCGTGATCGAGGGCGAGGGCGAGGGCAAGCCCTACGACGGCACCAA
CACCATCAACCTGGAGGTGAAGGAGGGAGCCCCCCTGCCCTTCTCCTACGACATTCTGACCACCGCGTTC
GCCTACGGCAACAGGGCCTTCACCAAGTACCCCGACGACATCCCCAACTACTTCAAGCAGTCCTTCCCCG
AGGGCTACTCTTGGGAGCGCACCATGACCTTCGAGGACAAGGGCATCGTGAAGGTGAAGTCCGACATCTC
CATGGAGGAGGACTCCTTCATCTACGAGATACACCTCAAGGGCGAGAACTTCCCCCCCAACGGCCCCGTG
ATGCAGAAGAAGACCACCGGCTGGGACGCCTCCACCGAGAGGATGTACGTGCGCGACGGCGTGCTGAAGG
GCGACGTCAAGCACAAGCTGCTGCTGGAGGGCGGCGGCCACCACCGCGTTGACTTCAAGACCATCTACAG
GGCCAAGAAGGCGGTGAAGCTGCCCGACTATCACTTTGTGGACCACCGCATCGAGATCCTGAACCACGAC
AAGGACTACAACAAGGTGACCGTTTACGAGAGCGCCGTGGCCCGCAACTCCGAACAAAAATTGATAAGTG
AGGAAGATTTATAAGGGCCCGATCCGGCTGCTAACAAAGCCCGAAAGGAAGCTGAGTTGGCTGCTGCCAC
CGCTGAGCAATAACTAGCATAACCCCTTGGGGCCTCTAAACGGGTCTTGAGGGGTTTTTTGCTGAAAGGA
GGAACTATATCCGGATCTGGCGTAATAGCGAAGAGGCCCGCACCGATCGCCCTTCCCAACAGTTGCGCAG
CCTGAATGGCGAATGGG
[124 nt withheld, positions 3588-3711]
C
[56 nt withheld, positions 3713-3768]
AGCTTTACGGCACCTCGACCG
[64 nt withheld, positions 3790-3853]
CCTTTGACGTTGGAGTCCACGTTCTTT
[37 nt withheld, positions 3881-3917]
ACCCTATCGCGGTCTATTCTTTTGATTTATAAGGGATTTTGCCGATTTCGGCCTATTGGTTAAAAAATGA
GCTGATTTAACAAATATTTAACGCGAATTTTAACAAAATATTAACGTTTACAATTTCGCCTGATGCGGTA
TTTTCTCCTTACGCATCTGTGCGGTATTTCACACCGCATACAGGTGGCACTTTTCGGGGAAATGTGCGCG
GAACCCCTATTTGTTTATTTTTCTAAATACATTCAAATATGTATCCGCTCATGAGACAATAACCCTGATA
AATGCTTCAATAATATTGAAAAAGGAAGAGTATGAGTATTCAACATTTCCGTGTCGCCCTTATTCCCTTT
TTTGCGGCATTTTGCCTTCCTGTTTTTGCTCACCCAGAAACGCTGGTGAAAGTAAAAGATGCTGAAGATC
AGTTGGGTGCACGAGTGGGTTACATCGAACTGGATCTCAACAGCGGTAAGATCCTTGAGAGTTTTCGCCC
CGAAGAACGTTTTCCAATGATGAGCACTTTTAAAGTTCTGCTATGTGATACACTATTATCCCGTATTGAC
GCCGGGCAAGAGCAACTCGGTCGCCGCATACACTATTCTCAGAATGACTTGGTTGAGTACTCACCAGTCA
CAGAAAAGCATCTTACGGATGGCATGACAGTAAGAGAATTATGCAGTGCTGCCATAACCATGAGTGATAA
CACTGCGGCCAACTTACTTCTGACAACGATCGGAGGACCGAAGGAGCTAACCGCTTTTTTGCACAACATG
GGGGATCATGTAACTCGCCTTGATCGTTGGGAACCGGAGCTGAATGAAGCCATACCAAACGACGAGAGTG
ACACCACGATGCCTGTAGCAATGCCAACAACGTTGCGCAAACTATTAACTGGCGAACTACTTACTCTAGC
TTCCCGGCAACAATTAATAGACTGAATGGAGGCGGATAAAGTTGCAGGACCACTTCTGCGCTCGGCCCTT
CCGGCTGGCTGGTTTATTGCTGATAAATCTGGAGCCGGTGAGCGTGGGTCTCGCGGTATCATTGCAGCAC
TGGGGCCAGATGGTAAGCGCTCCCGTATCGTAGTTATCTACACGACGGGGAGTCAGGCAACTATGGATGA
ACGAAATAGACAGATCGCTGAGATAGGTGCCTCACTGATTAAGCATTGGTAACTGTCAGACCAAGTTTAC
TCATATATACTTTAGATTGATTTAAAACTTCATTTTTAATTTAAAAGGATCTAGGTGAAGATCCTTTTTG
ATAATCTCATGACCAAAATCCCTTAACGTGAGTTTTCGTTCCACTGAGCGTCAGACCCCGTAGAAAAGAT
CAAAGGATCTTCTTGAGATCCTTTTTTTCTGCGCGTAATCTGCTGCTTGCAAACAAAAAAACCACCGCTA
CCAGCGGTGGTTTGTTTGCCGGATCAAGAGCTACCAACTCTTTTTCCGAAGGTAACTGGCTTCAGCAGAG
CGCAGATACCAAATACTGTCCTTCTAGTGTAGCCGTAGTTAGGCCACCACTTCAAGAACTCTGTAGCACC
GCCTACATACCTCGCTCTGCTAATCCTGTTACCAGTGGCTGCTGCCAGTGGCGATAAGTCGTGTCTTACC
GGGTTGGACTCAAGACGATAGTTACCGGATAAGGCGCAGCGGTCGGGCTGAACGGGGGGTTCGTGCACAC
AGCCCAGCTTGGAGCGAACGACCTACACCGAACTGAGATACCTACAGCGTGAGCTATGAGAAAGCGCCAC
GCTTCCCGAAGGGAGAAAGGCGGACAGGTATCCGGTAAGCGGCAGGGTCGGAACAGGAGAGCGCACGAGG
GAGCTTCCAGGGGGAAACGCCTGGTATCTTTATAGTCCTGTCGGGTTTCGCCACCTCTGACTTGAGCGTC
GATTTTTGTGATGCTCGTCAGGGGGGCGGAGCCTATGGAAAAACGCCAGCAACGCGGCCTTTTTACGGTT
CCTGGGCTTTTGCTGGCCTTTTGCTCACATGTTCTTTCCTGCGTTATCCCCTGATTCTGTGGATAACCGT
ATTACCGCCTTTGAGTGAGCTGATACCGCTCGCCGCAGCCGAACGACCGAGCGCAGCGAGTCAGTGAGCG
AGGAAGCGGAAGAGCGCCCAATACGCAAACCGCCTCTCCCCGCGCGTTGGCCGATTCATTAATGCAGG
Features (pLannotate 1.2.2; 24 found; start..end, strand, type, name):
     19..37      +  promoter       T7 promoter: promoter for bacteriophage T7 RNA polymerase
     69..91      +  RBS            RBS: efficient ribosome binding site from bacteriophage T7 gene 10 (Olins and Rangwala, 1989)
    111..131     +  CDS            capTEV™ (fragment): composite tag for in vivo biotinylation, TEV protease cleavage, and 6xHis tagging
    132..164     +  CDS            T7 tag (gene 10 leader): leader peptide from bacteriophage T7 gene 10 promotes efficient translation in E. coli
    168..191     +  CDS            Xpress™ tag: Xpress™ epitope tag, including an enterokinase recognition and cleavage site
    207..920     +  CDS            Venus: Venus is a basic (constitutively fluorescent) yellow fluorescent protein published in 2002, derived from Aequorea victoria. It is reported to be a rapidly-maturing weak dimer with moderate acid sensitivity.
    906..1030    +  protein_bind   attR1: mutant version of attR; recombination site for the Gateway® LR reaction LR Clonase™
   1055..1085    +  promoter       lac UV5 promoter: E. coli lac promoter with an "up" mutation
   1109..1138    +  promoter       cat promoter (fragment): promoter of the E. coli cat gene encoding chloramphenicol acetyltransferase
   1139..1820    +  CDS            CmR (fragment): chloramphenicol acetyltransferase confers resistance to chloramphenicol
   1977..2135    +  CDS            ccdA (fragment): CCDA_ECO57 - Also known as H, letA. Experimental evidence at protein level: Swiss-Prot protein existence level 1. Antitoxin component of a type II toxin-antitoxin (TA) system which inhibits the post-segregational killing (PSK) of plasmid-free cells, also referred to as a plasmid addiction system. Binds to and blocks the activity of CcdB; will also remove bound CcdB protein from the CcdB-GyrA complex by forming a CcdA-CcdB complex, a process termed rejuvenation. Functions as a transcriptional corepressor for the ccdAB operon, repression also requires CcdB (By similarity). From Escherichia coli
   2140..2167    +  CDS            ccdB (fragment): CcdB, a bacterial toxin that poisons DNA gyrase; ccdB; Plasmids containing the ccdB gene cannot be propagated in standard E. coli strains.
   2198..2500    +  CDS            ccdB: CCDB_ECOLI - Also known as G, letB, letD. Experimental evidence at protein level: Swiss-Prot protein existence level 1. Toxic component of a type II toxin-antitoxin (TA) system, functioning in plasmid maintainence. Responsible for the post- segregational killing (PSK) of plasmid-free cells, also referred to as a plasmid addiction system. Half-life of over 2 hours. Cell killing by CcdB is accompanied by filamentation, defects in chromosome and plasmid segregation, defects in cell division, formation of anucleate cells, decreased DNA synthesis and plasmid loss. Interferes with the activity of DN
   2544..2668    -  protein_bind   attR2: mutant version of attR; recombination site for the Gateway® LR reaction LR Clonase™
   2691..3341    +  CDS            mTFP*: mTFP* is a basic (constitutively fluorescent) cyan fluorescent protein published in 2019, derived from Clavularia sp..
   3387..3436    +  CDS            SET1 (fragment): solubility-enhancement tag derived from T7 phage gene 10B
   3444..3491    +  terminator     T7 terminator: transcription terminator for bacteriophage T7 RNA polymerase
   3517..3583    +  CDS            lacZα (fragment): LacZα fragment of β-galactosidase; lacZ fragment
   3588..4043    +  rep_origin     f1 ori (sequence partly withheld): f1 bacteriophage origin of replication; arrow indicates direction of (+) strand synthesis
   4046..4097    -  misc_feature   bom (fragment): basis of mobility region from pBR322
   4124..4228    +  promoter       AmpR promoter: bla
   4229..5089    +  CDS            AmpR: β-lactamase; bla; confers resistance to ampicillin, carbenicillin, and related antibiotics
   5260..5848    +  rep_origin     ori: high-copy-number ColE1/pMB1/pBR322/pUC origin of replication
   6031..6084    +  CDS            lacI (fragment): lac repressor; lacI; The lac repressor binds to the lac operator to inhibit transcription in E. coli. This inhibition can be relieved by adding lactose or isopropyl-β-D-thiogalactopyranoside (IPTG).
