[The description below was written by a language model from this plasmid's Addgene catalogue record and pLannotate feature annotations shown in this document.]
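Description:
pFLIP34 is an empty Gateway destination vector for building and expressing FRET biosensors in E. coli, constructed on the Invitrogen pRSET-B bacterial expression backbone. It replicates from a high-copy ColE1/pUC-type origin, also carries an f1 phage origin, and is selected with ampicillin through the β-lactamase gene. Because the Gateway cassette contains a chloramphenicol resistance gene and the gyrase-poisoning toxin ccdB, the unrecombined vector is maintained under dual ampicillin and chloramphenicol selection in a ccdB-tolerant strain.

Expression is driven by a T7 promoter with the T7 gene 10 ribosome binding site and ends at a T7 terminator, so it requires a host supplying T7 RNA polymerase. The open reading frame begins with the pRSET leader (6xHis, T7 gene 10 leader and Xpress epitope with an enterokinase site). This is followed by a yellow fluorescent protein listed in the catalogue as AFPt9 and annotated as a Venus-type Aequorea variant. Next come attR1, the CmR/ccdB cassette and attR2, then a Clavularia-derived teal fluorescent protein (t7TFPt9, annotated as mTFP-like). The catalogue also lists a C-terminal cMyc tag, which the automated annotation does not call.

An LR recombination with an entry clone replaces the CmR/ccdB cassette with a ligand-binding domain of interest, placing it in frame between the two fluorophores. The product is a single polypeptide in which ligand-induced conformational change can alter energy transfer between the teal and yellow proteins. The His tag allows affinity purification of the sensor protein. The vector belongs to a set of destination vectors associated with work developing genetically encoded abscisic acid sensors. Short lacZα, lacI, bom and similar fragment annotations appear to be backbone remnants rather than functional elements.
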