Addgene plasmid #65501: pFLIP34
Purpose: (Empty Backbone) FRET biosensor Destination vector for E. coli expression. Encodes a FRET pair for fusion with ligand binding domain of interest.
Depositing lab: Wolf Frommer. Depositing organization: Carnegie Institution for Science. Publication: Abscisic acid dynamics in roots detected with genetically encoded FRET sensors. Jones AM, Danielson JA, Manojkumar SN, Lanquar V, Grossmann G, Frommer WB. eLife. 2014 Apr 15;3:e01741. doi: 10.7554/eLife.01741. PubMed 24737862.
Backbone
  Vector backbone: pRSET-B
  Backbone manufacturer: Invitrogen
  Backbone size (bp): 2850
  Modifications to backbone: None
  Vector type: Bacterial Expression
  Promoter: T7 promoter
  Tag / fusion protein: 6His-AFPt9-attR1 (N terminal on backbone); attR2-t7TFPt9-cMyc (C terminal on backbone)
Growth in bacteria
  Bacterial resistance: Chloramphenicol and Ampicillin, 25 & 100 μg/mL
  Growth temperature: 37°C
  Growth strain: ccdB Survival
  Copy number: High Copy
Gene/Insert
  Cloning method: Gateway Cloning
  Sequencing primers: 5′ ACAAGTTTGTACAAAAAAGCA; 3′ ACCACTTTGTACAAGAAAGCTG
Terms and licenses: Academic/Nonprofit Terms; Industry Terms: Not Available to Industry
How to cite: pFLIP34 was a gift from Wolf Frommer (Addgene plasmid # 65501 ; http://n2t.net/addgene:65501 ; RRID:Addgene_65501)
