>Addgene plasmid #65501 | pFLIP34 | addgene partial sequence | sequence record 116490 | T7 5'-TAATACGACTCACTATAGGG-3'
AGAAGGAGATATACATATGCGGGGTTCTCATCATCATCATCATCATGGTATGGCTAGCATGACTGGTGGA
CAGCAAATGGGTCGGGATCTGTACGACGATGACGATAAGGATCCGGGCCTCGAGGTTTCTAAAGGTGAAG
AATTGTTTACGGGCGTCGTCCCGATCCTCGTGGAACTCGACGGGGATGTTAACGGGCATAAGTTTTCGGT
CAGCGGGGAAGGGGAGGGGGACGCGACGTATGGGAAGCTCACTCTCAAGCTGATCTGTACGACGGGGAAA
CTCCCGGTCCCGTGGCCGACGCTGGTCACGACGCTGGGATACGGGCTCCAATGCTTTGCGAGGTATCCGG
ACCACATGAAACAGCATGACTTTTTCAAATCGGCGATGCCGGAGGGATACGTGCAGGAACGGACGATCTT
TTTCAAAGACGATGGGAACTATAAGACGCGGGCGGAAGTCAAGTTTGAAGGGGACACGCTCGTCAACCGG
ATCGAACTCAAGGGGATTGACTTCAAAGAGGATGGGAACATACTCGGCCATAAGCTCGAATACAATTACA
ACTCGCATAACGTATACATCACCGCGGATAAGCAAAAGAACGGGATCAAAGCCAATTTCAAAATCCGGCA
TAACATAGAGGATGGGGGGGTCCAACTGGCGGATCACTATCAGCAAAACACGCCGATAGGGGATGGGCCG
GTCCTCCTCCCGGATAACCATTACCTCTCGTACCAAAGCGCGCTCTCGAAGGACCCGAATGAGAAACGGG
ACCACATGGTTCTCCTGGAGTTCGTCACGGCGGCGGGCATAGGTAC
