>Addgene plasmid #65501 | pFLIP34 | addgene partial sequence | sequence record 116491 | T7term 5'-GCTAGTTATTGCTCAGCGG-3'
TTGTTAGCAGCCGGATCGGGCCCTTATAAATCTTCCTCACTTATCAATTTTTGTTCGGAGTTGCGGGCCA
CGGCGCTCTCGTAAACGGTCACCTTGTTGTAGTCCTTGTCGTGGTTCAGGATCTCGATGCGGTGGTCCAC
AAAGTGATAGTCGGGCAGCTTCACCGCCTTCTTGGCCCTGTAGATGGTCTTGAAGTCAACGCGGTGGTGG
CCGCCGCCCTCCAGCAGCAGCTTGTGCTTGACGTCGCCCTTCAGCACGCCGTCGCGCACGTACATCCTCT
CGGTGGAGGCGTCCCAGCCGGTGGTCTTCTTCTGCATCACGGGGCCGTTGGGGGGGAAGTTCTCGCCCTT
GAGGTGTATCTCGTAGATGAAGGAGTCCTCCTCCATGGAGATGTCGGACTTCACCTTCACGATGCCCTTG
TCCTCGAAGGTCATGGTGCGCTCCCAAGAGTAGCCCTCGGGGAAGGACTGCTTGAAGTAGTTGGGGATGT
CGTCGGGGTACTTGGTGAAGGCCCTGTTGCCGTAGGCGAACGCGGTGGTCAGAATGTCGTAGGAGAAGGG
CAGGGGGGCTCCCTCCTTCACCTCCAGGTTGATGGTGTTGGTGCCGTCGTAGGGCTTGCCCTCGCCCTCG
CCCTCGATCACGAAGGCGTGGCCATTCACGTTGCCCTCCATCTTCAGCTTGATCTTCATGTCGGGCTTGA
TTACGCCCATTGTGGTACTAGTCGATATCACCACTTTGTACAAGAAA
